>Addgene plasmid #117692 | GfaABC1D BARK D110A p2A mCherry | addgene full sequence | sequence record 227783 | Addgene NGS Result
AGCGCCCAATACGCAAACCGCCTCTCCCCGCGCGTTGGCCGATTCATTAATGCAGCTGGCACGACAGGTT
TCCCGACTGGAAAGCGGGCAGTGAGCGCAACGCAATTAATGTGAGTTAGCTCACTCATTAGGCACCCCAG
GCTTTACACTTTATGCTTCCGGCTCGTATGTTGTGTGGAATTGTGAGCGGATAACAATTTCACACAGGAA
ACAGCTATGACCATGATTACGCCAGATTTAATTAAGGCCTTAATTAGGCTGCGCGCTCGCTCGCTCACTG
AGGCCGCCCGGGCAAAGCCCGGGCGTCGGGCGACCTTTGGTCGCCCGGCCTCAGTGAGCGAGCGAGCGCG
CAGAGAGGGAGTGGCCAACTCCATCACTAGGGGTTCCTTGTAGTTAATGATTAACCCGCCATGCTACTTA
TCTACGTAGCCATGCTCTAGGAAGATCTAACATATCCTGGTGTGGAGTAGGGGACGCTGCTCTGACAGAG
GCTCGGGGGCCTGAGCTGGCTCTGTGAGCTGGGGAGGAGGCAGACAGCCAGGCCTTGTCTGCAAGCAGAC
CTGGCAGCATTGGGCTGGCCGCCCCCCAGGGCCTCCTCTTCATGCCCAGTGAATGACTCACCTTGGCACA
GACACAATGTTCGGGGTGGGCACAGTGCCTGCTTCCCGCCGCACCCCAGCCCCCCTCAAATGCCTTCCGA
GAAGCCCATTGAGCAGGGGGCTTGCATTGCACCCCAGCCTGACAGCCTGGCATCTTGGGATAAAAGCAGC
ACAGCCCCCTAGGGGCTGCCCTTGCTGTGTGGCGCCACCGGCGGTGGAGAACAAGGCTCTATTCAGCCTG
TGCCCAGGAAAGGGGATCAGGGGATGCCCAGGCATGGACAGTGGGTGGCAGGGGGGGAGAGGAGGGCTGT
CTGCTTCCCAGAAGTCCAAGGACACAAATGGGTGAGGGGAGAGCTCTCCCCATAGCTGGGCTGCGGCCCA
ACCCCACCCCCTCAGGCTATGCCAGGGGGTGTTGCCAGGGGCACCCGGGCATCGCCAGTCTAGCCCACTC
CTTCATAAAGCCCTCGCATCCCAGGAGCGAGCAGAGCCAGAGCAGGTTGGAGAGGAGACGCATCACCTCC
GCTGCTCGCAAGCTTTATTGCGGTAGTTTATCACAGTTAAATTGCTAACGCAGTCAGTGCTTCTGACACA
ACAGTCTCGAACTTAAGCTGCAGAAGTTGGTCGTGAGGCACTGGGCAGGTAAGTATCAAGGTTACAAGAC
AGGTTTAAGGAGACCAATAGAAACTGGGCTTGTCGAGACAGAGAAGACTCTTGCGTTTCTGATAGGCACC
TATTGGTCTTACTGACATCCACTTTGCCTTTCTCTCCACAGGTGTCCACTCCCAGTTCAATTACAGCTCT
TAAGGCTAGAGTACTTAATACGACTCACTATAGGCTAGCCTCGAGCTCAAGCTTCGAATTCACCACCATG
TACCCATACGATGTTCCTGACTATGCGGACTACAAAGACGATGACGACAAGAAGTACCTGGAGGACCGGG
GCGAGGTGACTTTTGAGAAGATCTTCTCCCAGAAGCTGGGGTACCTGCTTTTCCGAGACTTCTGCCTGAA
GCACCTGGAGGAGGCCAAGCCCTTGGTAGAGTTCTACGAGGAGATCAAGAAATACGAGAAGCTGGAGACA
GAGGAGGAGCGCCTGGTCTGCAGCCGAGAGATCTTCGCCACGTACATCATGAAGGAGCTGCTGGCCTGCT
CACATCCTTTCTCGAAGAGCGCCATTGAGCACGTCCAGGGCCATCTGGTGAAGAAGCAGGTGCCTCCGGA
TCTCTTCCAGCCATATATTGAAGAAATTTGCCAGAACCTCCGAGGAGACGTGTTCCAGAAATTCATCGAG
AGCGATAAATTCACACGATTTTGCCAGTGGAAGAATGTAGAGCTCAACATCCACGGTAGTGGCGCAACAA
ACTTCTCTCTGCTGAAACAAGCCGGAGATGTCGAAGAGAATCCTGGACCGATGGTGAGCAAGGGCGAGGA
GGATAACATGGCCATCATCAAGGAGTTCATGCGCTTCAAGGTGCACATGGAGGGCTCCGTGAACGGCCAC
GAGTTCGAGATCGAGGGCGAGGGCGAGGGCCGCCCCTACGAGGGCACCCAGACCGCCAAGCTGAAGGTGA
CCAAGGGTGGCCCCCTGCCCTTCGCCTGGGACATCCTGTCCCCTCAGTTCATGTACGGCTCCAAGGCCTA
CGTGAAGCACCCCGCCGACATCCCCGACTACTTGAAGCTGTCCTTCCCCGAGGGCTTCAAGTGGGAGCGC
GTGATGAACTTCGAGGACGGCGGCGTGGTGACCGTGACCCAGGACTCCTCCCTGCAGGACGGCGAGTTCA
TCTACAAGGTGAAGCTGCGCGGCACCAACTTCCCCTCCGACGGCCCCGTAATGCAGAAGAAGACCATGGG
CTGGGAGGCCTCCTCCGAGCGGATGTACCCCGAGGACGGCGCCCTGAAGGGCGAGATCAAGCAGAGGCTG
AAGCTGAAGGACGGCGGCCACTACGACGCTGAGGTCAAGACCACCTACAAGGCCAAGAAGCCCGTGCAGC
TGCCCGGCGCCTACAACGTCAACATCAAGTTGGACATCACCTCCCACAACGAGGACTACACCATCGTGGA
ACAGTACGAACGCGCCGAGGGCCGCCACTCCACCGGCGGCATGGACGAGCTGTACAAGTAGACCGGTATC
ATCAAGCTTATCGATAATCAACCTCTGGATTACAAAATTTGTGAAAGATTGACTGGTATTCTTAACTATG
TTGCTCCTTTTACGCTATGTGGATACGCTGCTTTAATGCCTTTGTATCATGCTATTGCTTCCCGTATGGC
TTTCATTTTCTCCTCCTTGTATAAATCCTGGTTGCTGTCTCTTTATGAGGAGTTGTGGCCCGTTGTCAGG
CAACGTGGCGTGGTGTGCACTGTGTTTGCTGACGCAACCCCCACTGGTTGGGGCATTGCCACCACCTGTC
AGCTCCTTTCCGGGACTTTCGCTTTCCCCCTCCCTATTGCCACGGCGGAACTCATCGCCGCCTGCCTTGC
CCGCTGCTGGACAGGGGCTCGGCTGTTGGGCACTGACAATTCCGTGGTGTTGTCGGGGAAATCATCGTCC
TTTCCTTGGCTGCTCGCCTATGTTGCCACCTGGATTCTGCGCGGGACGTCCTTCTGCTACGTCCCTTCGG
CCCTCAATCCAGCGGACCTTCCTTCCCGCGGCCTGCTGCCGGCTCTGCGGCCTCTTCCGCGTCTTCGCCT
TCGCCCTCAGACGAGTCGGATCTCCCTTTGGGCCGCCTCCCCGCATCGATACCTCTAGAGTCGACCCGGG
CGGCCGCTTCGAGCAGACATGATAAGATACATTGATGAGTTTGGACAAACCACAACTAGAATGCAGTGAA
AAAAATGCTTTATTTGTGAAATTTGTGATGCTATTGCTTTATTTGTAACCATTATAAGCTGCAATAAACA
AGTTAACAACAACAATTGCATTCATTTTATGTTTCAGGTTCAGGGGGAGATGTGGGAGGTTTTTTAAAGC
AAGTAAAACCTCTACAAATGTGGTAAAATCGATAAGGATCTTCCTAGAGCATGGCTACGTAGATAAGTAG
CATGGCGGGTTAATCATTAACTACAAGGAACCCCTAGTGATGGAGTTGGCCACTCCCTCTCTGCGCGCTC
GCTCGCTCACTGAGGCCGGGCGACCAAAGGTCGCCCGACGCCCGGGCTTTGCCCGGGCGGCCTCAGTGAG
CGAGCGAGCGCGCAGCCTTAATTAACCTAATTCACTGGCCGTCGTTTTACAACGTCGTGACTGGGAAAAC
CCTGGCGTTACCCAACTTAATCGCCTTGCAGCACATCCCCCTTTCGCCAGCTGGCGTAATAGCGAAGAGG
CCCGCACCGATCGCCCTTCCCAACAGTTGCGCAGCCTGAATGGCGAATGGG
[124 nt withheld, positions 3972-4095]
C
[91 nt withheld, positions 4097-4187]
A
[49 nt withheld, positions 4189-4237]
CCTTTGACGTTGGAGTCCACGTTCTTT
[37 nt withheld, positions 4265-4301]
ACCCTATCTCGGTCTATTCTTTTGATTTATAAGGGATTTTGCCGATTTCGGCCTATTGGTTAAAAAATGA
GCTGATTTAACAAAAATTTAACGCGAATTTTAACAAAATATTAACGCTTACAATTTAGGTGGCACTTTTC
GGGGAAATGTGCGCGGAACCCCTATTTGTTTATTTTTCTAAATACATTCAAATATGTATCCGCTCATGAG
ACAATAACCCTGATAAATGCTTCAATAATATTGAAAAAGGAAGAGTATGAGTATTCAACATTTCCGTGTC
GCCCTTATTCCCTTTTTTGCGGCATTTTGCCTTCCTGTTTTTGCTCACCCAGAAACGCTGGTGAAAGTAA
AAGATGCTGAAGATCAGTTGGGTGCACGAGTGGGTTACATCGAACTGGATCTCAACAGCGGTAAGATCCT
TGAGAGTTTTCGCCCCGAAGAACGTTTTCCAATGATGAGCACTTTTAAAGTTCTGCTATGTGGCGCGGTA
TTATCCCGTATTGACGCCGGGCAAGAGCAACTCGGTCGCCGCATACACTATTCTCAGAATGACTTGGTTG
AGTACTCACCAGTCACAGAAAAGCATCTTACGGATGGCATGACAGTAAGAGAATTATGCAGTGCTGCCAT
AACCATGAGTGATAACACTGCGGCCAACTTACTTCTGACAACGATCGGAGGACCGAAGGAGCTAACCGCT
TTTTTGCACAACATGGGGGATCATGTAACTCGCCTTGATCGTTGGGAACCGGAGCTGAATGAAGCCATAC
CAAACGACGAGCGTGACACCACGATGCCTGTAGCAATGGCAACAACGTTGCGCAAACTATTAACTGGCGA
ACTACTTACTCTAGCTTCCCGGCAACAATTAATAGACTGGATGGAGGCGGATAAAGTTGCAGGACCACTT
CTGCGCTCGGCCCTTCCGGCTGGCTGGTTTATTGCTGATAAATCTGGAGCCGGTGAGCGTGGGTCTCGCG
GTATCATTGCAGCACTGGGGCCAGATGGTAAGCCCTCCCGTATCGTAGTTATCTACACGACGGGGAGTCA
GGCAACTATGGATGAACGAAATAGACAGATCGCTGAGATAGGTGCCTCACTGATTAAGCATTGGTAACTG
TCAGACCAAGTTTACTCATATATACTTTAGATTGATTTAAAACTTCATTTTTAATTTAAAAGGATCTAGG
TGAAGATCCTTTTTGATAATCTCATGACCAAAATCCCTTAACGTGAGTTTTCGTTCCACTGAGCGTCAGA
CCCCGTAGAAAAGATCAAAGGATCTTCTTGAGATCCTTTTTTTCTGCGCGTAATCTGCTGCTTGCAAACA
AAAAAACCACCGCTACCAGCGGTGGTTTGTTTGCCGGATCAAGAGCTACCAACTCTTTTTCCGAAGGTAA
CTGGCTTCAGCAGAGCGCAGATACCAAATACTGTTCTTCTAGTGTAGCCGTAGTTAGGCCACCACTTCAA
GAACTCTGTAGCACCGCCTACATACCTCGCTCTGCTAATCCTGTTACCAGTGGCTGCTGCCAGTGGCGAT
AAGTCGTGTCTTACCGGGTTGGACTCAAGACGATAGTTACCGGATAAGGCGCAGCGGTCGGGCTGAACGG
GGGGTTCGTGCACACAGCCCAGCTTGGAGCGAACGACCTACACCGAACTGAGATACCTACAGCGTGAGCT
ATGAGAAAGCGCCACGCTTCCCGAAGGGAGAAAGGCGGACAGGTATCCGGTAAGCGGCAGGGTCGGAACA
GGAGAGCGCACGAGGGAGCTTCCAGGGGGAAACGCCTGGTATCTTTATAGTCCTGTCGGGTTTCGCCACC
TCTGACTTGAGCGTCGATTTTTGTGATGCTCGTCAGGGGGGCGGAGCCTATGGAAAAACGCCAGCAACGC
GGCCTTTTTACGGTTCCTGGCCTTTTGCTGGCCTTTTGCTCACATGTTCTTTCCTGCGTTATCCCCTGAT
TCTGTGGATAACCGTATTACCGCCTTTGAGTGAGCTGATACCGCTCGCCGCAGCCGAACGACCGAGCGCA
GCGAGTCAGTGAGCGAGGAAGCGGAAG
Features (pLannotate 1.2.2; 21 found; start..end, strand, type, name):
      2..94      +  CDS            lacI (fragment): lac repressor; lacI; The lac repressor binds to the lac operator to inhibit transcription in E. coli. This inhibition can be relieved by adding lactose or isopropyl-β-D-thiogalactopyranoside (IPTG).
    107..128     +  protein_bind   CAP binding site: CAP binding activates transcription in the presence of cAMP. E. coli catabolite activator protein
    143..173     +  promoter       lac promoter: promoter for the E. coli lac operon
    181..197     +  protein_bind   lac operator: The lac repressor binds to the lac operator to inhibit transcription in E. coli. This inhibition can be relieved by adding lactose or isopropyl-β-D-thiogalactopyranoside (IPTG). lac repressor encoded by lacI
    258..388     -  repeat_region  AAV2 ITR (fragment): inverted terminal repeat of adeno-associated virus serotype 2 inverted
   1239..1371    +  intron         chimeric intron: chimera between introns from human β-globin and immunoglobulin heavy chain genes
   1416..1434    +  promoter       T7 promoter: promoter for bacteriophage T7 RNA polymerase
   1440..1461    +  misc_feature   MCS (fragment): multiple cloning site
   1471..1498    +  CDS            3xHA (fragment): three tandem HA epitope tags
   1497..1517    +  CDS            3xFLAG (fragment): three tandem FLAG® epitope tags
   1519..1944    +  CDS            GRK2 (fragment): ARBK1_BOVIN - Also known as ADRBK1. Experimental evidence at protein level: Swiss-Prot protein existence level 1. Specifically phosphorylates the agonist-occupied form of the beta-adrenergic and closely related receptors, probably inducing a desensitization of them (By similarity). Key regulator of LPAR1 signaling (By similarity). Competes with RALA for binding to LPAR1 thus affecting the signaling properties of the receptor (By similarity). Desensitizes LPAR1 and LPAR2 in a phosphorylation-independent manner (By similarity). Positively regulates ciliary smoothened (SMO)- dependent Hedgehog (H
   2011..2721    +  CDS            mCherry: monomeric derivative of DsRed fluorescent protein (Shaner et al., 2004) mammalian codon-optimized
   2746..3334    +  misc_feature   WPRE: woodchuck hepatitis virus posttranscriptional regulatory element
   3383..3504    -  polyA_signal   SV40 poly(A) signal: SV40 polyadenylation signal
   3527..3595    -  CDS            large T antigen (fragment): large T antigen from SV40 (simian virus 40)
   3666..3796    +  repeat_region  AAV2 ITR (fragment): inverted terminal repeat of adeno-associated virus serotype 2 inverted
   3810..3967    +  CDS            lacZα (fragment): LacZα fragment of β-galactosidase; lacZ fragment
   3972..4400    +  rep_origin     f1 ori (sequence partly withheld): f1 bacteriophage origin of replication; arrow indicates direction of (+) strand synthesis
   4453..4557    +  promoter       AmpR promoter: bla
   4558..5418    +  CDS            AmpR: β-lactamase; bla; confers resistance to ampicillin, carbenicillin, and related antibiotics
   5589..6177    +  rep_origin     ori: high-copy-number ColE1/pMB1/pBR322/pUC origin of replication
