[The description below was written by a language model from this plasmid's Addgene catalogue record and pLannotate feature annotations shown in this document.]
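Description:
GfaABC1D BARK D110A p2A mCherry is an adeno-associated virus transfer plasmid built on the pZac2.1 backbone and intended for packaging into AAV for astrocyte-targeted expression. In bacteria it is maintained as a high-copy plasmid through a ColE1/pUC-type origin and selected with ampicillin via the β-lactamase gene. An f1 origin and remnants of the lac region (lacI and lacZα fragments, lac promoter and operator) are leftover backbone elements that sit outside the viral genome.

The two AAV2 inverted terminal repeats flank the expression cassette and define what is packaged. According to the catalogue entry, expression is driven by GfaABC1D, a compact GFAP-derived astrocyte promoter. The feature table does not annotate it, but an unannotated stretch lies between the left ITR and the chimeric β-globin/immunoglobulin intron, which is where a promoter would be expected. Downstream come short HA and FLAG epitope sequences at the N terminus, followed by a fragment of bovine GRK2 (βARK1), described in the record as the βARK RGS-domain peptide carrying the D110A substitution. A p2A self-cleaving peptide, named in the record and consistent with the unannotated gap before the reporter, links this peptide to mCherry so that transduced cells are marked by red fluorescence while the two proteins are produced separately. A WPRE enhances transcript stability and expression, and an SV40 polyadenylation signal ends the cassette.

The parent iβARK peptide is used to attenuate Gq-coupled GPCR signalling in astrocytes. This D110A version is deposited as the matched negative control, allowing effects of viral delivery and peptide expression to be separated from those of Gαq silencing in vivo.
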