Addgene plasmid #117692: GfaABC1D BARK D110A p2A mCherry
Purpose: GfaABC1D-iBARK(D110A)-p2A-mCherry: Negative control viral expression vector for astrocyte Gaq silencing
Depositing lab: Baljit Khakh. Depositing organization: University of California, Los Angeles (UCLA). Publication: Specific and behaviorally consequential astrocyte Gq GPCR signaling attenuation in vivo with ibetaARK. Nagai J, Bellafard A, Qu Z, Yu X, Ollivier M, Gangwani MR, Diaz-Castro B, Coppola G, Schumacher SM, Golshani P, Gradinaru V, Khakh BS. Neuron. 2021 Jul 21;109(14):2256-2274.e9. doi: 10.1016/j.neuron.2021.05.023. Epub 2021 Jun 16. PubMed 34139149.
Backbone
  Vector backbone: pZac2.1
  Vector type: AAV
Growth in bacteria
  Bacterial resistance: Ampicillin, 100 μg/mL
  Growth temperature: 37°C
  Growth strain: NEB Stable
  Copy number: High Copy
Gene/Insert
  Gene/Insert name: BARKrgs D110A peptide (alt name: GfaABC1D-iBARK(D110A)-p2A-mCherry)
  Species: B. taurus (bovine)
  Insert size (bp): 1254
  Mutation: D110A
  Tag / fusion protein: HA / FLAG (N terminal on backbone)
  Cloning method: Restriction Enzyme; 5′ cloning site unknown (unknown if destroyed); 3′ cloning site unknown (unknown if destroyed)
  Sequencing primers: 5′ unknown
Terms and licenses: Academic/Nonprofit Terms; Industry Terms: Not Available to Industry
How to cite: GfaABC1D BARK D110A p2A mCherry was a gift from Baljit Khakh (Addgene plasmid # 117692 ; http://n2t.net/addgene:117692 ; RRID:Addgene_117692)
